>Addgene plasmid #180424 | pαH-S-RRAR-OMICRON | addgene full sequence | sequence record 352869 | Addgene NGS Result
GACATTGATTATTGACTAGTTATTAATAGTAATCAATTACGGGGTCATTAGTTCATAGCCCATATATGGA
GTTCCGCGTTACATAACTTACGGTAAATGGCCCGCCTGGCTGACCGCCCAACGACCCCCGCCCATTGACG
TCAATAATGACGTATGTTCCCATAGTAACGCCAATAGGGACTTTCCATTGACGTCAATGGGTGGAGTATT
TACGGTAAACTGCCCACTTGGCAGTACATCAAGTGTATCATATGCCAAGTACGCCCCCTATTGACGTCAA
TGACGGTAAATGGCCCGCCTGGCATTATGCCCAGTACATGACCTTATGGGACTTTCCTACTTGGCAGTAC
ATCTACGTATTAGTCATCGCTATTACCATGGTCGAGGTGAGCCCCACGTTCTGCTTCACTCTCCCCATCT
CCCCCCCCTCCCCACCCCCAATTTTGTATTTATTTATTTTTTAATTATTTTGTGCAGCGATGGGGGCGGG
GGGGGGGGGGGGGCGCGCGCCRGGSGGGGSGGGGSGGGGSGRGGGGSGGGGSGGGGSGAGGCGGAGAGGT
GCGGCGGCAGCCAATCAGAGCGGCGCGCTCCGAAAGTTTCCTTTTATGGCGAGGCGGCGGCGGCGGCGGC
CCTATAAAAAGCGAAGCGCGCGGCGGGCGGGAGTCGCTGCGCGCTGCCTTCGCCCCGTGCCCCGCTCCGC
CGCCGCCTCGCGCCGCCCGCCCCGGCTCTGACTGACCGCGTTACTCCCACAGGTGAGCGGGCGGGACGGC
CCTTCTCCTCCGGGCTGTAATTAGCGCTTGGTTTAATGACGGCTTGTTTCTTTTCTGTGGCTGCGTGAAA
GCCTTGAGGGGCTCCGGGAGGGCCCTTTGTGCGGGGGGAGCGGCTCGGGGGGTGCGTGCGTGTGTGTGTG
CGTGGGGAGCGCCGCGTGCGGCTCCGCGCTGCCCGGCGGCTGTGAGCGCTGCGGGCGCGGCGCGGGGCTT
TGTGCGCTCCGCAGTGTGCGCGAGGGGAGCGCGGCCGGGGGCGGTGCCCCGCGGTGCGGGGGGGGCTGCG
AGGGGAACAAAGGCTGCGTGCGGGGTGTGTGCGTGGGGGGGTGAGCAGGGGGTGTGGGCGCGTCGGTCGG
GCTGCAACCCCCCCTGCACCCCCCTCCCCGAGTTGCTGAGCACGGCCCGGCTTCGGGTGCGGGGCTCCGT
ACGGGGCGTGGCGCGGGGCTCGCCGTGCCGGGCGGGGGGTGGCGGCAGGTGGGGGTGCCGGGCGGGGCGG
GGCCGCCTCGGGCCGGGGAGGGCTCGGGGGAGGGGCGCGGCGGCCCCCGGAGCGCCGGCGGCTGTCGAGG
CGCGGCGAGCCGCAGCCATTGCCTTTTATGGTAATCGTGCGAGAGGGCGCAGGGACTTCCTTTGTCCCAA
ATCTGTGCGGAGCCGAAATCTGGGAGGCGCCGCCGCACCCCCTCTAGCGGGCGCGGGGCGAAGCGGTGCG
GCGCCGGCAGGAAGGAAATGGGCGGGGAGGGCCTTCGTGCGTCGCCGCGCCGCCGTCCCCTTCTCCCTCT
CCAGCCTCGGGGCTGTCCGCGGGGGGACGGCTGCCTTCGGGGGGGACGGGGCAGGGCGGGGTTCGGCTTC
TGGCGTGTGACCGGCGGCTCTAGCGCCTCTGCTAACCATGTTCATGCCTTCTTCTTTTTCCTACAGCTCC
TGGGCAACGTGCTGGTTGTTGTGCTGTCTCATCATTTTGGCAAAGAATTGCGGCCGTCTCAGGCCGAGTT
CGGTACCGCCACCATGTTCGTGTTCCTGGTGCTCCTGCCTCTGGTGAGCAGCCAGTGCGTGAACCTGACC
ACCCGAACCCAGCTCCCACCAGCCTACACCAACAGCTTTACACGGGGCGTGTACTACCCTGACAAGGTGT
TCAGATCTAGCGTCCTGCACAGCACTCAGGACCTCTTCCTGCCGTTCTTCAGCAACGTGACATGGTTCCA
CGTCATCAGCGGCACAAACGGAACCAAGCGGTTTGATAACCCCGTCCTGCCATTCAATGATGGAGTTTAC
TTCGCCAGTATCGAGAAGAGTAACATCATCCGGGGCTGGATCTTCGGCACCACCCTGGATAGCAAAACAC
AGAGCCTCCTGATCGTGAACAATGCCACGAACGTCGTGATCAAGGTGTGCGAGTTCCAGTTTTGCAATGA
TCCTTTCCTGGACCACAAGAACAACAAGAGCTGGATGGAAAGCGAGTTCAGAGTCTACAGCAGCGCCAAC
AACTGCACATTCGAGTACGTCTCTCAGCCTTTTCTGATGGACCTTGAGGGGAAACAAGGCAACTTCAAGA
ACCTGAGAGAATTCGTGTTCAAGAACATCGACGGCTACTTCAAAATCTACTCCAAGCACACACCCATCAT
CGTCCGGGAGCCTGAAGACCTCCCTCAGGGCTTCAGCGCCCTGGAACCCCTGGTCGACCTGCCCATAGGC
ATCAACATAACGCGGTTCCAAACCCTGCTGGCCCTGCATAGATCCTACCTGACTCCTGGCGACAGCAGCA
GCGGATGGACCGCCGGAGCTGCAGCCTACTATGTGGGCTACCTGCAACCTAGAACCTTCCTGCTGAAGTA
CAACGAGAACGGCACAATCACAGACGCCGTCGACTGCGCCCTGGACCCTCTCTCTGAGACAAAGTGCACC
CTGAAGTCCTTCACCGTGGAAAAGGGCATCTACCAGACCAGCAACTTCCGGGTGCAGCCTACAGAGAGCA
TCGTGCGATTTCCAAACATTACC
[585 nt withheld, positions 2754-3338]
AAGTCCACCAATCTGGTTAAGAACAAATGCGTGAACTTCAACTTCAACGGCCTGAAGGGGACCGGCGTGC
TGACCGAAAGCAACAAAAAGTTCCTCCCCTTCCAGCAGTTCGGCCGTGATATCGCTGACACCACAGATGC
CGTCAGAGATCCACAGACCCTGGAAATCCTGGATATTACACCCTGCTCCTTCGGAGGAGTTTCTGTGATC
ACCCCCGGGACCAATACCAGCAACCAGGTGGCTGTGCTGTACCAAGGTGTTAACTGCACCGAGGTTCCTG
TGGCCATCCACGCCGATCAGCTGACACCTACTTGGAGAGTGTACTCCACTGGCTCCAATGTGTTCCAGAC
CAGGGCCGGATGTCTGATCGGCGCCGAGTACGTGAATAACAGTTACGAGTGCGACATCCCTATCGGCGCC
GGCATCTGTGCCAGCTACCAGACCCAGACAAAGAGCCATAGACGGGCTAGATCTGTAGCTAGCCAGAGCA
TCATCGCCTACACCATGAGCCTGGGCGCAGAGAACAGCGTGGCCTATTCCAACAACTCTATCGCCATTCC
CACCAACTTTACAATTAGCGTCACAACAGAGATCCTGCCCGTGAGCATGACCAAGACCAGCGTGGACTGT
ACAATGTACATCTGTGGCGACAGCACTGAATGCAGCAACCTGCTGCTGCAATACGGCTCCTTTTGCACCC
AACTGAAGCGGGCGCTGACCGGAATCGCCGTGGAACAGGACAAAAATACCCAGGAGGTGTTCGCCCAAGT
GAAGCAGATCTACAAGACCCCACCTATCAAGTACTTCGGCGGCTTTAACTTTAGCCAGATTCTCCCTGAT
CCTTCTAAGCCTAGCAAGCGGAGCTTTATCGAGGATCTGCTGTTCAACAAGGTCACCCTGGCCGATGCCG
GCTTTATCAAACAGTATGGCGATTGCCTGGGCGACATAGCCGCCAGAGATCTGATCTGCGCCCAGAAATT
CAAGGGCCTGACAGTTCTCCCACCTCTGCTGACCGACGAGATGATCGCTCAGTACACCTCTGCCCTGCTG
GCTGGCACCATCACATCTGGGTGGACATTTGGCGCCGGCGCCGCCCTGCAGATCCCCTTTGCCATGCAGA
TGGCCTATAGATTCAACGGAATCGGCGTGACCCAGAACGTGCTGTATGAAAACCAGAAGCTGATCGCTAA
CCAGTTCAATTCTGCCATCGGCAAGATCCAGGACTCCCTCTCCTCTACCGCCAGCGCCCTGGGCAAACTG
CAGGACGTGGTGAATCACAACGCCCAAGCCCTGAACACCCTGGTGAAGCAGCTCAGCAGCAAGTTTGGCG
CCATCAGCTCTGTGCTGAACGATATCTTCTCTAGACTGGACAAGGTGGAAGCCGAAGTCCAGATCGATAG
ACTGATCACAGGCAGACTGCAGTCCCTGCAAACCTACGTGACCCAACAGCTGATCAGGGCCGCTGAAATA
AGAGCCAGCGCCAATCTCGCCGCTACCAAGATGTCCGAGTGTGTGCTGGGACAGTCTAAACGCGTTGACT
TCTGCGGCAAAGGCTATCACCTGATGAGCTTCCCCCAGAGCGCGCCGCACGGCGTGGTGTTCCTGCATGT
GACATACGTGCCTGCCCAAGAGAAGAATTTCACAACCGCCCCTGCCATCTGCCACGACGGCAAGGCCCAC
TTCCCAAGAGAGGGCGTTTTCGTTTCCAATGGCACACACTGGTTCGTGACACAAAGAAACTTCTACGAAC
CCCAGATTATCACCACCGACAACACCTTCGTGAGTGGCAATTGTGACGTGGTCATCGGAATCGTGAACAA
CACAGTGTACGACCCTCTGCAACCTGAGCTGGACTCTTTTAAGGAAGAGCTGGACAAGTACTTTAAAAAC
CACACCAGCCCCGATGTGGACCTGGGCGACATCAGTGGCATTAACGCCAGCGTGGTGAACATCCAAAAGG
AAATCGACAGACTGAACGAGGTGGCCAAGAACCTGAACGAGTCCCTGATCGACCTGCAGGAGCTCGGCAA
ATACGAGCAGGGATCCGGATACATCCCCGAGGCCCCCAGAGATGGCCAGGCCTACGTGCGGAAGGACGGC
GAGTGGGTACTGCTGAGCACATTCCTGGGCAGATCCCTGGAGGTGCTGTTCCAGGGCCCAGGCCATCACC
ACCATCACCACCATCATAGCGCCTGGTCCCACCCCCAGTTCGAGAAGGGCGGCGGTAGTGGAGGGGGCGG
ATCTGGCGGCTCAGCTTGGAGCCACCCCCAGTTCGAAAAGTGATAATGACTCGAGCGATAATTCACTCCT
CAGGTGCAGGCTGCCTATCAGAAGGTGGTGGCTGGTGTGGCCAATGCCCTGGCTCACAAATACCACTGAG
ATCTTTTTCCCTCTGCCAAAAATTATGGGGACATCATGAAGCCCCTTGAGCATCTGACTTCTGGCTAATA
AAGGAAATTTATTTTCATTGCAATAGTGTGTTGGAATTTTTTGTGTCTCTCACTCGGAAGGACATATGGG
AGGGCAAATCATTTAAAACATCAGAATGAGTATTTGGTTTAGAGTTTGGCAACATATGCCCATATGCTGG
CTGCCATGAACAAAGGTTGGCTATAAAGAGGTCATCAGTATATGAAACAGCCCCCTGCTGTCCATTCCTT
ATTCCATAGAAAAGCCTTGACTTGAGGTTAGATTTTTTTTATATTTTGTTTTGTGTTATTTTTTTCTTTA
ACATCCCTAAAATTTTCCTTACATGTTTTACTAGCCAGATTTTTCCTCCTCTCCTGACTACTCCCAGTCA
TAGCTGTCCCTCTTCTCTTATGGAGATCCCTCGACCTGCAGCCCAAGCTTGGCGTAATCATGGTCATAGC
TGTTTCCTGTGTGAAATTGTTATCCGCTCACAATTCCACACAACATACGAGCCGGAAGCATAAAGTGTAA
AGCCTGGGGTGCCTAATGAGTGAGCTAACTCACATTAATTGCGTTGCGCTCACTGCCCGCTTTCCAGTCG
GGAAACCTGTCGTGCCAGCGGATCGATCCGCTGCATTAATGAATCGGCCAACGCGCGGGGAGAGGCGGTT
TGCGTATTGGGCGCTCTTCCGCTTCCTCGCTCACTGACTCGCTGCGCTCGGTCGTTCGGCTGCGGCGAGC
GGTATCAGCTCACTCAAAGGCGGTAATACGGTTATCCACAGAATCAGGGGATAACGCAGGAAAGAACATG
TGAGCAAAAGGCCAGCAAAAGGCCAGGAACCGTAAAAAGGCCGCGTTGCTGGCGTTTTTCCATAGGCTCC
GCCCCCCTGACGAGCATCACAAAAATCGACGCTCAAGTCAGAGGTGGCGAAACCCGACAGGACTATAAAG
ATACCAGGCGTTTCCCCCTGGAAGCTCCCTCGTGCGCTCTCCTGTTCCGACCCTGCCGCTTACCGGATAC
CTGTCCGCCTTTCTCCCTTCGGGAAGCGTGGCGCTTTCTCATAGCTCACGCTGTAGGTATCTCAGTTCGG
TGTAGGTCGTTCGCTCCAAGCTGGGCTGTGTGCACGAACCCCCCGTTCAGCCCGACCGCTGCGCCTTATC
CGGTAACTATCGTCTTGAGTCCAACCCGGTAAGACACGACTTATCGCCACTGGCAGCAGCCACTGGTAAC
AGGATTAGCAGAGCGAGGTATGTAGGCGGTGCTACAGAGTTCTTGAAGTGGTGGCCTAACTACGGCTACA
CTAGAAGAACAGTATTTGGTATCTGCGCTCTGCTGAAGCCAGTTACCTTCGGAAAAAGAGTTGGTAGCTC
TTGATCCGGCAAACAAACCACCGCTGGTAGCGGTGGTTTTTTTGTTTGCAAGCAGCAGATTACGCGCAGA
AAAAAAGGATCTCAAGAAGATCCTTTGATCTTTTCTACGGGGTCTGACGCTCAGTGGAACGAAAACTCAC
GTTAAGGGATTTTGGTCATGAGATTATCAAAAAGGATCTTCACCTAGATCCTTTTAAATTAAAAATGAAG
TTTTAAATCAATCTAAAGTATATATGAGTAAACTTGGTCTGACAGTTACCAATGCTTAATCAGTGAGGCA
CCTATCTCAGCGATCTGTCTATTTCGTTCATCCATAGTTGCCTGACTCCCCGTCGTGTAGATAACTACGA
TACGGGAGGGCTTACCATCTGGCCCCAGTGCTGCAATGATACCGCGAGACCCACGCTCACCGGCTCCAGA
TTTATCAGCAATAAACCAGCCAGCCGGAAGGGCCGAGCGCAGAAGTGGTCCTGCAACTTTATCCGCCTCC
ATCCAGTCTATTAATTGTTGCCGGGAAGCTAGAGTAAGTAGTTCGCCAGTTAATAGTTTGCGCAACGTTG
TTGCCATTGCTACAGGCATCGTGGTGTCACGCTCGTCGTTTGGTATGGCTTCATTCAGCTCCGGTTCCCA
ACGATCAAGGCGAGTTACATGATCCCCCATGTTGTGCAAAAAAGCGGTTAGCTCCTTCGGTCCTCCGATC
GTTGTCAGAAGTAAGTTGGCCGCAGTGTTATCACTCATGGTTATGGCAGCACTGCATAATTCTCTTACTG
TCATGCCATCCGTAAGATGCTTTTCTGTGACTGGTGAGTACTCAACCAAGTCATTCTGAGAATAGTGTAT
GCGGCGACCGAGTTGCTCTTGCCCGGCGTCAATACGGGATAATACCGCGCCACATAGCAGAACTTTAAAA
GTGCTCATCATTGGAAAACGTTCTTCGGGGCGAAAACTCTCAAGGATCTTACCGCTGTTGAGATCCAGTT
CGATGTAACCCACTCGTGCACCCAACTGATCTTCAGCATCTTTTACTTTCACCAGCGTTTCTGGGTGAGC
AAAAACAGGAAGGCAAAATGCCGCAAAAAAGGGAATAAGGGCGACACGGAAATGTTGAATACTCATACTC
TTCCTTTTTCAATATTATTGAAGCATTTATCAGGGTTATTGTCTCATGAGCGGATACATATTTGAATGTA
TTTAGAAAAATAAACAAATAGGGGTTCCGCGCACATTTCCCCGAAAAGTGCCACCTGGGTC
Features (pLannotate 1.2.2; 15 found; start..end, strand, type, name):
      1..380     +  enhancer       CMV enhancer: human cytomegalovirus immediate early enhancer
    382..659     +  promoter       chicken β-actin promoter: No description available
    660..1676    +  intron         chimeric intron: chimera between introns from chicken β-actin and rabbit β-globin
   1674..1751    +  CDS            HBBC_AMMLE (fragment): Experimental evidence at protein level: Swiss-Prot protein existence level 1. Involved in oxygen transport from the lung to the various peripheral tissues. From Ammotragus lervia (Barbary sheep) (Antilope lervia).
   1764..5378    +  CDS            S (fragment) (sequence partly withheld): SPIKE_SARS2 - Experimental evidence at protein level: Swiss-Prot protein existence level 1. [Spike glycoprotein]: May down-regulate host tetherin (BST2) by lysosomal degradation, thereby counteracting its antiviral activity. From Severe acute respiratory syndrome coronavirus 2 (2019-nCoV) (SARS-CoV-2).
   5595..5618    +  CDS            Strep-Tag II: peptide that binds Strep-Tactin®, an engineered form of streptavidin
   5640..5714    +  CDS            HBB (fragment): HBB_PONPY - Experimental evidence at transcript level: Swiss-Prot protein existence level 2. Involved in oxygen transport from the lung to the various peripheral tissues. From Pongo pygmaeus (Bornean orangutan).
   5785..5840    +  polyA_signal   β-globin poly(A) signal: rabbit β-globin polyadenylation signal (Gil and Proudfoot, 1987)
   6225..6241    -  protein_bind   lac operator: The lac repressor binds to the lac operator to inhibit transcription in E. coli. This inhibition can be relieved by adding lactose or isopropyl-β-D-thiogalactopyranoside (IPTG). lac repressor encoded by lacI
   6249..6279    -  promoter       lac promoter: promoter for the E. coli lac operon
   6294..6315    -  protein_bind   CAP binding site: CAP binding activates transcription in the presence of cAMP. E. coli catabolite activator protein
   6331..6432    -  CDS            lacI (fragment): LACI_ECOLI - Experimental evidence at protein level: Swiss-Prot protein existence level 1. Repressor of the lactose operon. Binds allolactose as an inducer. From Escherichia coli (strain K12).
   6615..7203    -  rep_origin     ori: high-copy-number ColE1/pMB1/pBR322/pUC origin of replication
   7374..8234    -  CDS            AmpR: β-lactamase; bla; confers resistance to ampicillin, carbenicillin, and related antibiotics
   8235..8339    -  promoter       AmpR promoter: bla
