[The description below was written by a language model from this plasmid's Addgene catalogue record and pLannotate feature annotations shown in this document.]
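Description:
pαH-S-RRAR-OMICRON is a mammalian expression plasmid of about 8.4 kb, built on the pαH backbone, that encodes a soluble ectodomain of the SARS-CoV-2 Omicron variant spike glycoprotein. It is propagated in E. coli as a high-copy plasmid through a ColE1/pUC-type origin and selected with ampicillin via the β-lactamase gene and its own promoter. Remnants of the lac promoter, operator, CAP site and a lacI fragment are also annotated in the bacterial portion of the backbone and appear to be cloning-vector leftovers rather than functional parts of the payload.

Expression is driven by a CAG-type arrangement: the CMV immediate-early enhancer, the chicken β-actin promoter and a chimeric β-actin/β-globin intron, with transcripts terminated by the rabbit β-globin polyadenylation signal. The short haemoglobin-like fragments flagged on either side of the insert most likely reflect the β-globin sequences flanking the cassette rather than separate coding regions. The 3,615 bp insert, introduced by Gibson cloning, covers spike residues 1–1208 and carries the Omicron set of substitutions, deletions and the EPE insertion at position 214, spread across the N-terminal domain, receptor-binding domain and S2. Residues 682–685 are retained as RRAR, so the native furin cleavage site at the S1/S2 junction remains intact. According to the record, the C terminus bears an HRV3C protease site, an 8×His tag and a tandem Strep-Tag II; the automated annotation picks up only one Strep-Tag II copy. These tags allow affinity purification and subsequent tag removal. The plasmid is intended for producing secreted, furin-cleavable Omicron spike in mammalian cells, and the associated work concerns the structural diversity of that spike.
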