Addgene plasmid #180424: pαH-S-RRAR-OMICRON
Purpose: Mammalian cell expression of SARS-CoV-2 Spike protein variant OMICRON with furin side intact
Depositing lab: Priyamvada Acharya. Depositing organization: Duke University. Publication: Structural diversity of the SARS-CoV-2 Omicron spike. Gobeil SM, Henderson R, Stalls V, Janowska K, Huang X, May A, Speakman M, Beaudoin E, Manne K, Li D, Parks R, Barr M, Deyton M, Martin M, Mansouri K, Edwards RJ, Eaton A, Montefiori DC, Sempowski GD, Saunders KO, Wiehe K, Williams W, Korber B, Haynes BF, Acharya P. Mol Cell. 2022 Jun 2;82(11):2050-2068.e6. doi: 10.1016/j.molcel.2022.03.028. Epub 2022 Mar 25. PubMed 35447081.
Backbone
  Vector backbone: pαH
  Backbone size w/o insert (bp): 4746
  Total vector size (bp): 8361
  Vector type: Mammalian Expression
Growth in bacteria
  Bacterial resistance: Ampicillin, 100 μg/mL
  Growth temperature: 37°C
  Growth strain: DH5alpha
  Copy number: High Copy
Gene/Insert
  Gene/Insert name: Spike (S-RRAR-OMICRON)
  Species: Severe acute respiratory syndrome coronavirus 2
  Insert size (bp): 3615
  Mutation: Ectodomain (AAs 1-1208); 682-685 (furin site = RRAR); A67V-∆H69/V70-T95I, G142D, V143-, Y144-, Y145-, N211-, L212I, +214EPE-G339D-S371L-S373P-S375F-K417N-N440K-G446S-S477N-T478K-E484A-Q493R-G496S-Q498R-N501Y-Y505H-T547K-D614G-H655Y-N679K-P681H-N764K -D796Y-N856K-Q954H-N969K-L981F
  Entrez Gene: S (a.k.a. GU280_gp02, spike glycoprotein)
  Tag / fusion protein: HRV3C cleavage site, 8X His tag, 2X Strep-Tag II (C terminal on insert)
  Cloning method: Gibson Cloning
  Sequencing primers: 5′ unknown
Resource information
  A portion of this plasmid was derived from a plasmid made by: Jason McLellan
Terms and licenses: Academic/Nonprofit Terms; Industry Terms: Not Available to Industry
Depositor comments: See this as a reference: https://www.addgene.org/164566/. Please visit https://www.biorxiv.org/content/10.1101/2022.01.25.477784v1 for bioRxiv preprint.
How to cite: pαH-S-RRAR-OMICRON was a gift from Priyamvada Acharya (Addgene plasmid # 180424 ; http://n2t.net/addgene:180424 ; RRID:Addgene_180424)
