>Addgene plasmid #180424 | pαH-S-RRAR-OMICRON | depositor partial sequence | sequence record 350527 | Full Insert Sequence
CTGCTCGTATTTGCCGAGCTCCTGCAGGTCGATCAGGGACTCGTTCAGGTTCTTGGCCACCTCGTTCAGT
CTGTCGATTTCCTTTTGGATGTTCACCACGCTGGCGTTAATGCCACTGATGTCGCCCAGGTCCACATCGG
GGCTGGTGTGGTTTTTAAAGTACTTGTCCAGCTCTTCCTTAAAAGAGTCCAGCTCAGGTTGCAGAGGGTC
GTACACTGTGTTGTTCACGATTCCGATGACCACGTCACAATTGCCACTCACGAAGGTGTTGTCGGTGGTG
ATAATCTGGGGTTCGTAGAAGTTTCTTTGTGTCACGAACCAGTGTGTGCCATTGGAAACGAAAACGCCCT
CTCTTGGGAAGTGGGCCTTGCCGTCGTGGCAGATGGCAGGGGCGGTTGTGAAATTCTTCTCTTGGGCAGG
CACGTATGTCACATGCAGGAACACCACGCCGTGCGGCGCGCTCTGGGGGAAGCTCATCAGGTGATAGCCT
TTGCCGCAGAAGTCAACGCGTTTAGACTGTCCCAGCACACACTCGGACATCTTGGTAGCGGCGAGATTGG
CGCTGGCTCTTATTTCAGCGGCCCTGATCAGCTGTTGGGTCACGTAGGTTTGCAGGGACTGCAGTCTGCC
TGTGATCAGTCTATCGATCTGGACTTCGGCTTCCACCTTGTCCAGTCTAGAGAAGATATCGTTCAGCACA
GAGCTGATGGCGCCAAACTTGCTGCTGAGCTGCTTCACCAGGGTGTTCAGGGCTTGGGCGTTGTGATTCA
CCACGTCCTGCAGTTTGCCCAGGGCGCTGGCGGTAGAGGAGAGGGAGTCCTGGATCTTGCCGATGGCAGA
ATTGAACTGGTTAGCGATCAGCTTCTGGTTTTCATACAGCACGTTCTGGGTCACGCCGATTCCGTTGAAT
CTATAGGCCATCTGCATGGCAAAGGGGATCTGCAGGGCGGCGCCGGCGCCAAATGTCCACCCAGATGTGA
TGGTGCCAGCCAGCAGGGCAGAGGTGTACTGAGCGATCATCTCGTCGGTCAGCAGAGGTGGGAGAACTGT
CAGGCCCTTGAATTTCTGGGCGCAGATCAGATCTCTGGCGGCTATGTCGCCCAGGCAATCGCCATACTGT
TTGATAAAGCCGGCATCGGCCAGGGTGACCTTGTTGAACAGCAGATCCTCGATAAAGCTCCGCTTGCTAG
GCTTAGAAGGATCAGGGAGAATCTGGCTAAAGTTAAAGCCGCCGAAGTACTTGATAGGTGGGGTCTTGTA
GATCTGCTTCACTTGGGCGAACACCTCCTGGGTATTTTTGTCCTGTTCCACGGCGATTCCGGTCAGCGCC
CGCTTCAGTTGGGTGCAAAAGGAGCCGTATTGCAGCAGCAGGTTGCTGCATTCAGTGCTGTCGCCACAGA
TGTACATTGTACAGTCCACGCTGGTCTTGGTCATGCTCACGGGCAGGATCTCTGTTGTGACGCTAATTGT
AAAGTTGGTGGGAATGGCGATAGAGTTGTTGGAATAGGCCACGCTGTTCTCTGCGCCCAGGCTCATGGTG
TAGGCGATGATGCTCTGGCTAGCTACAGATCTAGCCCGTCTATGGCTCTTTGTCTGGGTCTGGTAGCTGG
CACAGATGCCGGCGCCGATAGGGATGTCGCACTCGTAACTGTTATTCACGTACTCGGCGCCGATCAGACA
TCCGGCCCTGGTCTGGAACACATTGGAGCCAGTGGAGTACACTCTCCAAGTAGGTGTCAGCTGATCGGCG
TGGATGGCCACAGGAACCTCGGTGCAGTTAACACCTTGGTACAGCACAGCCACCTGGTTGCTGGTATTGG
TCCCGGGGGTGATCACAGAAACTCCTCCGAAGGAGCAGGGTGTAATATCCAGGATTTCCAGGGTCTGTGG
ATCTCTGACGGCATCTGTGGTGTCAGCGATATCACGGCCGAACTGCTGGAAGGGGAGGAACTTTTTGTTG
CTTTCGGTCAGCACGCCGGTCCCCTTCAGGCCGTTGAAGTTGAAGTTCACGCATTTGTTCTTAACCAGAT
TGGTGGACTT
[585 nt withheld, positions 2041-2625]
GGTAATGTTTGGAAATCGCACGATGCTCTCTGTAGGCTGCACCCGGAAGTTGCTGGTCTGGTAGATGCCC
TTTTCCACGGTGAAGGACTTCAGGGTGCACTTTGTCTCAGAGAGAGGGTCCAGGGCGCAGTCGACGGCGT
CTGTGATTGTGCCGTTCTCGTTGTACTTCAGCAGGAAGGTTCTAGGTTGCAGGTAGCCCACATAGTAGGC
TGCAGCTCCGGCGGTCCATCCGCTGCTGCTGTCGCCAGGAGTCAGGTAGGATCTATGCAGGGCCAGCAGG
GTTTGGAACCGCGTTATGTTGATGCCTATGGGCAGGTCGACCAGGGGTTCCAGGGCGCTGAAGCCCTGAG
GGAGGTCTTCAGGCTCCCGGACGATGATGGGTGTGTGCTTGGAGTAGATTTTGAAGTAGCCGTCGATGTT
CTTGAACACGAATTCTCTCAGGTTCTTGAAGTTGCCTTGTTTCCCCTCAAGGTCCATCAGAAAAGGCTGA
GAGACGTACTCGAATGTGCAGTTGTTGGCGCTGCTGTAGACTCTGAACTCGCTTTCCATCCAGCTCTTGT
TGTTCTTGTGGTCCAGGAAAGGATCATTGCAAAACTGGAACTCGCACACCTTGATCACGACGTTCGTGGC
ATTGTTCACGATCAGGAGGCTCTGTGTTTTGCTATCCAGGGTGGTGCCGAAGATCCAGCCCCGGATGATG
TTACTCTTCTCGATACTGGCGAAGTAAACTCCATCATTGAATGGCAGGACGGGGTTATCAAACCGCTTGG
TTCCGTTTGTGCCGCTGATGACGTGGAACCATGTCACGTTGCTGAAGAACGGCAGGAAGAGGTCCTGAGT
GCTGTGCAGGACGCTAGATCTGAACACCTTGTCAGGGTAGTACACGCCCCGTGTAAAGCTGTTGGTGTAG
GCTGGTGGGAGCTGGGTTCGGGTGGTCAGGTTCACGCACTGGCTGCTCACCAGAGGCAGGAGCACCAGGA
ACACGAACAT
